Addgene plasmid #82379: pCas7
Purpose: dCas9 expressed from low constituve promoter, c225, in acsA
Depositing lab: Brian Pfleger. Depositing organization: University of Wisconsin, Madison. Publication: CRISPR interference as a titratable, trans-acting regulatory tool for metabolic engineering in the cyanobacterium Synechococcus sp. strain PCC 7002. Gordon GC, Korosh TC, Cameron JC, Markley AL, Begemann MB, Pfleger BF. Metab Eng. 2016 Jul 29. pii: S1096-7176(16)30062-3. doi: 10.1016/j.ymben.2016.07.007. PubMed 27481676.
Backbone
  Vector backbone: pACSA
  Total vector size (bp): 8280
Growth in bacteria
  Bacterial resistance: Ampicillin, 100 μg/mL
  Growth temperature: 37°C
  Growth strain: DH5alpha
  Copy number: Unknown
Gene/Insert
  Gene/Insert name: dCas9
  Promoter: c225
  Cloning method: Gibson Cloning
  Sequencing primers: 5′ GCTTCCGGCTCGTATGTTGTG; 3′ TTGGGTAACGCCAGGGT
Terms and licenses: Academic/Nonprofit Terms; Industry Terms: Not Available to Industry
How to cite: pCas7 was a gift from Brian Pfleger (Addgene plasmid # 82379 ; http://n2t.net/addgene:82379 ; RRID:Addgene_82379)
