[The description below was written by a language model from this plasmid's Addgene catalogue record and pLannotate feature annotations shown in this document.]
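Description:
pCas7 is an 8,280 bp integration plasmid built on the pACSA backbone. It places a catalytically dead Cas9 (dCas9) expression cassette at the acsA locus of a cyanobacterial host; the associated work concerns CRISPR interference in Synechococcus sp. PCC 7002. In E. coli it is maintained through a high-copy ColE1/pUC-type origin and selected with ampicillin via the bla (β-lactamase) gene and its native promoter. The annotated backbone also has the hallmarks of a general cloning vector. These include an f1 phage origin, a bom fragment, remnants of lacI and lacZα, the lac promoter/operator with its CAP site, and flanking SP6 and T7 phage promoters.

The payload is the Streptococcus pyogenes dCas9 coding sequence. It carries the D10A and H840A mutations that abolish nuclease activity while leaving guide-RNA-directed DNA binding intact. According to the record it is driven by c225, described as a low-strength constitutive promoter, although the automated annotation does not call this promoter. It presumably lies in the unannotated stretch upstream of the dCas9 ORF. A short sequence matching a T7 gene 10B-derived element follows the coding region, and then a T7 terminator. The unannotated regions on either side of the cassette are plausibly the acsA homology arms used for chromosomal recombination, but the feature table does not identify them. No cyanobacterial selection marker is annotated, and the record does not state how integrants are selected.

Once integrated, low-level constitutive dCas9 can be paired with a separately supplied guide RNA to block transcription of chosen genes. This provides titratable, trans-acting repression for metabolic engineering.
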