Features (pLannotate 1.2.2; 15 found; start..end, strand, type, name):
    433..483     -  misc_feature   bom (fragment): basis of mobility region from pBR322
    510..614     +  promoter       AmpR promoter: bla
    615..1475    +  CDS            AmpR: β-lactamase; bla; confers resistance to ampicillin, carbenicillin, and related antibiotics
   1646..2234    +  rep_origin     ori: high-copy-number ColE1/pMB1/pBR322/pUC origin of replication
   2417..2509    +  CDS            lacI (fragment): lac repressor; lacI; The lac repressor binds to the lac operator to inhibit transcription in E. coli. This inhibition can be relieved by adding lactose or isopropyl-β-D-thiogalactopyranoside (IPTG).
   2522..2543    +  protein_bind   CAP binding site: CAP binding activates transcription in the presence of cAMP. E. coli catabolite activator protein
   2558..2588    +  promoter       lac promoter: promoter for the E. coli lac operon
   2596..2612    +  protein_bind   lac operator: The lac repressor binds to the lac operator to inhibit transcription in E. coli. This inhibition can be relieved by adding lactose or isopropyl-β-D-thiogalactopyranoside (IPTG). lac repressor encoded by lacI
   2654..2672    +  promoter       SP6 promoter: promoter for bacteriophage SP6 RNA polymerase
   3364..7468    +  CDS            dCas9 (fragment): catalytically dead mutant of the Cas9 endonuclease from the Streptococcus pyogenes Type II CRISPR/Cas system RNA-guided DNA-binding protein that lacks endonuclease activity due to the D10A mutation in the RuvC catalytic domain and the H840A mutation in the HNH catalytic domain
   7467..7512    +  CDS            SET1 (fragment): solubility-enhancement tag derived from T7 phage gene 10B
   7520..7567    +  terminator     T7 terminator: transcription terminator for bacteriophage T7 RNA polymerase
   8075..8093    -  promoter       T7 promoter: promoter for bacteriophage T7 RNA polymerase
   8096..8253    +  CDS            lacZα (fragment): LacZα fragment of β-galactosidase; lacZ fragment
   8257..405     +  rep_origin     f1 ori (across the origin) (sequence partly withheld): f1 bacteriophage origin of replication; arrow indicates direction of (+) strand synthesis
>Addgene plasmid #82379 | pCas7 | addgene full sequence | sequence record 163056 | Addgene NGS Result
[100 nt withheld, positions 1-100]
C
[91 nt withheld, positions 102-192]
A
[49 nt withheld, positions 194-242]
CCTTTGACGTTGGAGTCCACGTTCTTT
[37 nt withheld, positions 270-306]
ACCCTATCTCGGTCTATTCTTTTGATTTATAAGGGATTTTGCCGATTTCGGCCTATTGGTTAAAAAATGA
GCTGATTTAACAAAAATTTAACGCGAATTTTAACAAAATATTAACGCTTACAATTTCCTGATGCGGTATT
TTCTCCTTACGCATCTGTGCGGTATTTCACACCGCATCAGGTGGCACTTTTCGGGGAAATGTGCGCGGAA
CCCCTATTTGTTTATTTTTCTAAATACATTCAAATATGTATCCGCTCATGAGACAATAACCCTGATAAAT
GCTTCAATAATATTGAAAAAGGAAGAGTATGAGTATTCAACATTTCCGTGTCGCCCTTATTCCCTTTTTT
GCGGCATTTTGCCTTCCTGTTTTTGCTCACCCAGAAACGCTGGTGAAAGTAAAAGATGCTGAAGATCAGT
TGGGTGCACGAGTGGGTTACATCGAACTGGATCTCAACAGCGGTAAGATCCTTGAGAGTTTTCGCCCCGA
AGAACGTTTTCCAATGATGAGCACTTTTAAAGTTCTGCTATGTGGCGCGGTATTATCCCGTATTGACGCC
GGGCAAGAGCAACTCGGTCGCCGCATACACTATTCTCAGAATGACTTGGTTGAGTACTCACCAGTCACAG
AAAAGCATCTTACGGATGGCATGACAGTAAGAGAATTATGCAGTGCTGCCATAACCATGAGTGATAACAC
TGCGGCCAACTTACTTCTGACAACGATCGGAGGACCGAAGGAGCTAACCGCTTTTTTGCACAACATGGGG
GATCATGTAACTCGCCTTGATCGTTGGGAACCGGAGCTGAATGAAGCCATACCAAACGACGAGCGTGACA
CCACGATGCCTGTAGCAATGGCAACAACGTTGCGCAAACTATTAACTGGCGAACTACTTACTCTAGCTTC
CCGGCAACAATTAATAGACTGGATGGAGGCGGATAAAGTTGCAGGACCACTTCTGCGCTCGGCCCTTCCG
GCTGGCTGGTTTATTGCTGATAAATCTGGAGCCGGTGAGCGTGGGTCTCGCGGTATCATTGCAGCACTGG
GGCCAGATGGTAAGCCCTCCCGTATCGTAGTTATCTACACGACGGGGAGTCAGGCAACTATGGATGAACG
AAATAGACAGATCGCTGAGATAGGTGCCTCACTGATTAAGCATTGGTAACTGTCAGACCAAGTTTACTCA
TATATACTTTAGATTGATTTAAAACTTCATTTTTAATTTAAAAGGATCTAGGTGAAGATCCTTTTTGATA
ATCTCATGACCAAAATCCCTTAACGTGAGTTTTCGTTCCACTGAGCGTCAGACCCCGTAGAAAAGATCAA
AGGATCTTCTTGAGATCCTTTTTTTCTGCGCGTAATCTGCTGCTTGCAAACAAAAAAACCACCGCTACCA
GCGGTGGTTTGTTTGCCGGATCAAGAGCTACCAACTCTTTTTCCGAAGGTAACTGGCTTCAGCAGAGCGC
AGATACCAAATACTGTTCTTCTAGTGTAGCCGTAGTTAGGCCACCACTTCAAGAACTCTGTAGCACCGCC
TACATACCTCGCTCTGCTAATCCTGTTACCAGTGGCTGCTGCCAGTGGCGATAAGTCGTGTCTTACCGGG
TTGGACTCAAGACGATAGTTACCGGATAAGGCGCAGCGGTCGGGCTGAACGGGGGGTTCGTGCACACAGC
CCAGCTTGGAGCGAACGACCTACACCGAACTGAGATACCTACAGCGTGAGCTATGAGAAAGCGCCACGCT
TCCCGAAGGGAGAAAGGCGGACAGGTATCCGGTAAGCGGCAGGGTCGGAACAGGAGAGCGCACGAGGGAG
CTTCCAGGGGGAAACGCCTGGTATCTTTATAGTCCTGTCGGGTTTCGCCACCTCTGACTTGAGCGTCGAT
TTTTGTGATGCTCGTCAGGGGGGCGGAGCCTATGGAAAAACGCCAGCAACGCGGCCTTTTTACGGTTCCT
GGCCTTTTGCTGGCCTTTTGCTCACATGTTCTTTCCTGCGTTATCCCCTGATTCTGTGGATAACCGTATT
ACCGCCTTTGAGTGAGCTGATACCGCTCGCCGCAGCCGAACGACCGAGCGCAGCGAGTCAGTGAGCGAGG
AAGCGGAAGAGCGCCCAATACGCAAACCGCCTCTCCCCGCGCGTTGGCCGATTCATTAATGCAGCTGGCA
CGACAGGTTTCCCGACTGGAAAGCGGGCAGTGAGCGCAACGCAATTAATGTGAGTTAGCTCACTCATTAG
GCACCCCAGGCTTTACACTTTATGCTTCCGGCTCGTATGTTGTGTGGAATTGTGAGCGGATAACAATTTC
ACACAGGAAACAGCTATGACCATGATTACGCCAAGCTATTTAGGTGACACTATAGAATACTCAAGCTATG
AGGTGACTGCCGCACTCAATGTTCAACCAGATCTAGTGATTATTTCGGGGTTAGCAGCCGATGCGGGCAA
CCTGGTGAAGCAACTGCGAGAATTAGGTTACAACGGCATTATTGTTGGGGGGAACGGCTTAAATACTTCT
AATATTTTCCCCGTCTGCCAAGCAAAATGTGATGGGGTGTTGGTGGCCCAAGCCTACAGTGCCGAGTTAG
ATAATGAGATTAACCGCGCGTTTCGGGACGCCTATTTTCAACAAAACCAAAAAGAGCCGCCCCAATTTAG
TGCCCAGGCTTTTACGGCGATCCAAGTTTTTGTTGAAGCCCTCAGCAGCCTCGATGAAAAAACGCCCTTA
GAAACTCTTGCTCTACCGGACTTGCGACGACAACTGCGGGACGAAATTTTTGCAGGTACCTACGTCACGC
CTTTGGGTGAAATTTCCTTCACAGAGGAAGGGGAAATTGTCCAGAAGGAATTTTTTGTGGCCCAAATTGA
AATGGATGAATCGGGTCAACAGGGGCGTTTCGCCTTCATTGAAACGAACAAAGGAATTCGTAACAAAAAA
GCAGGAATAAAATTAACAAGACGTAATAGACATAAGTCCTATCACCGTTGTTAAAAGTTAACTGTGGGAT
TACAAAAGGAGCTCCCAACTCATAAAGTCAAGTAGGAGATTAATTCCATGGATAAGAAATACTCAATAGG
CTTAGCTATCGGCACAAATAGCGTCGGATGGGCGGTGATCACTGATGAATATAAGGTTCCGTCTAAAAAG
TTCAAGGTTCTGGGAAATACAGACCGCCACAGTATCAAAAAAAATCTTATAGGGGCTCTTTTATTTGACA
GTGGAGAGACAGCGGAAGCGACTCGTCTCAAACGGACAGCTCGTAGAAGGTATACACGTCGGAAGAATCG
TATTTGTTATCTACAGGAGATTTTTTCAAATGAGATGGCGAAAGTAGATGATAGTTTCTTTCATCGACTT
GAAGAGTCTTTTTTGGTGGAAGAAGACAAGAAGCATGAACGTCATCCTATTTTTGGAAATATAGTAGATG
AAGTTGCTTATCATGAGAAATATCCAACTATCTATCATCTGCGAAAAAAATTGGTAGATTCTACTGATAA
AGCGGATTTGCGCTTAATCTATTTGGCCTTAGCGCATATGATTAAGTTTCGTGGTCATTTTTTGATTGAG
GGAGATTTAAATCCTGATAATAGTGATGTGGACAAACTATTTATCCAGTTGGTACAAACCTACAATCAAT
TATTTGAAGAAAACCCTATTAACGCAAGTGGAGTAGATGCTAAAGCGATTCTTTCTGCACGATTGAGTAA
ATCAAGACGATTAGAAAATCTCATTGCTCAGCTCCCCGGTGAGAAGAAAAATGGCTTATTTGGGAATCTC
ATTGCTTTGTCATTGGGTTTGACCCCTAATTTTAAATCAAATTTTGATTTGGCAGAAGATGCTAAATTAC
AGCTTTCAAAAGATACTTACGATGATGATTTAGATAATTTATTGGCGCAAATTGGAGATCAATATGCTGA
TTTGTTTTTGGCAGCTAAGAATTTATCAGATGCTATTTTACTTTCAGATATCCTAAGAGTAAATACTGAA
ATAACTAAGGCTCCCCTATCAGCTTCAATGATTAAACGCTACGATGAACATCATCAAGACTTGACTCTTT
TAAAAGCTTTAGTTCGACAACAACTTCCAGAAAAGTATAAAGAAATCTTTTTTGATCAATCAAAAAACGG
ATATGCAGGTTATATTGATGGGGGAGCTAGCCAAGAAGAATTTTATAAATTTATCAAACCAATTTTAGAA
AAAATGGATGGTACTGAGGAATTATTGGTGAAACTAAATCGTGAAGATTTGCTGCGCAAGCAACGGACCT
TTGACAACGGCTCTATTCCCCATCAAATTCACTTGGGTGAGCTGCATGCTATTTTGAGAAGACAAGAAGA
CTTTTATCCATTTTTAAAAGACAATCGTGAGAAGATTGAAAAAATCTTGACTTTTCGAATTCCTTATTAT
GTTGGTCCATTGGCGCGTGGCAATAGTCGTTTTGCATGGATGACTCGGAAGTCTGAAGAAACAATTACCC
CATGGAATTTTGAAGAAGTTGTCGATAAAGGTGCTTCAGCTCAATCATTTATTGAACGCATGACAAACTT
TGATAAAAATCTTCCAAATGAAAAAGTACTACCAAAACATAGTTTGCTTTATGAGTATTTTACGGTTTAT
AACGAATTGACAAAGGTCAAATATGTTACTGAAGGAATGCGAAAACCAGCATTTCTTTCAGGTGAACAGA
AGAAAGCCATTGTTGATTTACTCTTCAAAACAAATCGAAAAGTAACCGTTAAGCAATTAAAAGAAGATTA
TTTCAAAAAAATAGAATGTTTTGATAGTGTTGAAATTTCAGGAGTTGAAGATAGATTTAATGCTTCATTA
GGTACCTACCATGATTTGCTAAAAATTATTAAAGATAAAGATTTTTTGGATAATGAAGAAAATGAAGATA
TCTTAGAGGATATTGTTTTAACATTGACCTTATTTGAAGATAGGGAGATGATTGAGGAAAGACTTAAAAC
ATATGCTCACCTCTTTGATGATAAGGTGATGAAACAGCTTAAACGTCGCCGTTATACTGGTTGGGGACGT
TTGTCTCGAAAATTGATTAATGGTATTAGGGATAAGCAATCTGGCAAAACAATATTAGATTTTTTGAAAT
CAGATGGTTTTGCCAATCGCAATTTTATGCAGCTGATCCATGATGATAGTTTGACATTTAAAGAAGACAT
TCAAAAAGCACAAGTGTCTGGACAAGGCGATAGTTTACATGAACATATTGCAAATTTAGCTGGTAGCCCT
GCTATTAAAAAAGGTATTTTACAGACTGTAAAAGTTGTTGATGAATTGGTCAAAGTAATGGGGCGGCATA
AGCCAGAAAATATCGTTATTGAAATGGCACGTGAAAATCAGACAACTCAAAAGGGCCAGAAAAATTCGCG
AGAGCGTATGAAACGAATCGAAGAAGGTATCAAAGAATTAGGAAGTCAGATTCTTAAAGAGCATCCTGTT
GAAAATACTCAATTGCAAAATGAAAAGCTCTATCTCTATTATCTCCAAAATGGAAGAGACATGTATGTGG
ACCAAGAATTAGATATTAATCGTTTAAGTGATTATGATGTCGATGCCATTGTTCCACAAAGTTTCCTTAA
AGACGATTCAATAGACAATAAGGTCTTAACGCGTTCTGATAAAAATCGTGGTAAATCGGATAACGTTCCA
AGTGAAGAAGTAGTCAAAAAGATGAAAAACTATTGGAGACAACTTCTAAACGCCAAGTTAATCACTCAAC
GTAAGTTTGATAATTTAACGAAAGCTGAACGTGGAGGTTTGAGTGAACTTGATAAAGCTGGTTTTATCAA
ACGCCAATTGGTTGAAACTCGCCAAATCACTAAGCATGTGGCACAAATTTTGGATAGTCGCATGAATACT
AAATACGATGAAAATGATAAACTTATTCGAGAGGTTAAAGTGATTACCTTAAAATCTAAATTAGTTTCTG
ACTTCCGAAAAGATTTCCAATTCTATAAAGTACGTGAGATTAACAATTACCATCATGCCCATGATGCGTA
TCTAAATGCCGTCGTTGGAACTGCTTTGATTAAGAAATATCCAAAACTTGAATCGGAGTTTGTCTATGGT
GATTATAAAGTTTATGATGTTCGTAAAATGATTGCTAAGTCTGAGCAAGAAATAGGCAAAGCAACCGCAA
AATATTTCTTTTACTCTAATATCATGAACTTCTTCAAAACAGAAATTACACTTGCAAATGGAGAGATTCG
CAAACGCCCTCTAATCGAAACTAATGGGGAAACTGGAGAAATTGTCTGGGATAAAGGGCGAGATTTTGCC
ACAGTGCGCAAAGTATTGTCCATGCCCCAAGTCAATATTGTCAAGAAAACAGAAGTACAGACAGGCGGAT
TCTCCAAGGAGTCAATTTTACCAAAAAGAAATTCGGACAAGCTTATTGCTCGTAAAAAAGACTGGGATCC
AAAAAAATATGGTGGTTTTGATAGTCCAACGGTAGCTTATTCAGTCCTAGTGGTTGCTAAGGTGGAAAAA
GGGAAATCGAAGAAGTTAAAATCCGTTAAAGAGTTACTAGGGATCACAATTATGGAAAGAAGTTCCTTTG
AAAAAAATCCGATTGACTTTTTAGAAGCTAAAGGATATAAGGAAGTTAAAAAAGACTTAATCATTAAACT
ACCTAAATATAGTCTTTTTGAGTTAGAAAACGGTCGTAAACGGATGCTGGCTAGTGCCGGAGAATTACAA
AAAGGAAATGAGCTGGCTCTGCCAAGCAAATATGTGAATTTTTTATATTTAGCTAGTCATTATGAAAAGT
TGAAGGGTAGTCCAGAAGATAACGAACAAAAACAATTGTTTGTGGAGCAGCATAAGCATTATTTAGATGA
GATTATTGAGCAAATCAGTGAATTTTCTAAGCGTGTTATTTTAGCAGATGCCAATTTAGATAAAGTTCTT
AGTGCATATAACAAACATAGAGACAAACCAATACGTGAACAAGCAGAAAATATTATTCATTTATTTACGT
TGACGAATCTTGGAGCTCCCGCTGCTTTTAAATATTTTGATACAACAATTGATCGTAAACGATATACGTC
TACAAAAGAAGTTTTAGATGCCACTCTTATCCATCAATCCATCACTGGTCTTTATGAAACACGCATTGAT
TTGAGTCAGCTAGGAGGTGACTAACAAAGCCCGAAAGGAAGCTGAGTTGGCTGCTGCCACCGCTGAGCAA
TAACTAGCATAACCCCTTGGGGCCTCTAAACGGGTCTTGACGGGTTTTTTGTCTAGAGCGCTCAAGTTGA
TCGAATGTATGCCCCGGATATGACCTAGGGAGATTCTTCTAAAGCGAGCAGGGTTTGCCAAGTGGCGATC
GCCTCAGGGAACCATAACCAACTTTGTTCGAGGCGGCGGGGGTTGAGCTGGGAACGATCGAGATCTAGGG
CGATCGCCCGGAGTTTTTCGGCTTTCCCTACAAGAATTTCCTGGTCAACGTCGGTGGGTTGCCTTTGGGC
CAAATCGTACATACTAATCGCCAGGCCCGCATAAATCTCCGCCTGGAGGGCTGGGGGGAAATCCTGGGTC
GTTGCCGCCGCTAAGGCTTCATACCAACGATCATTGGCGGCTTCGTAATCTGCATTGAGGTAATGGACAA
AACCCAGGGCCATCAAAATTTCGGGGTCGTTGGGCTGTTGGGCTAGGGCCATGTCCCAATTGTCTTGCAC
CGTGGCGATCGCCGTTGCTTGGGTTGGCGATGGTGGGACGGCAGCCAAAGTTGTTTGCCAGCATGCGCCC
TATAGTGAGTCGTATTACAATTCACTGGCCGTCGTTTTACAACGTCGTGACTGGGAAAACCCTGGCGTTA
CCCAACTTAATCGCCTTGCAGCACATCCCCCTTTCGCCAGCTGGCGTAATAGCGAAGAGGCCCGCACCGA
TCGCCCTTCCCAACAGTTGCGCAGCCTGAATGGCGAATGGACGCGCCCTGTAGCGGCGCATTAA
