>Addgene plasmid #82379 | pCas7 | addgene partial sequence | sequence record 158773 | dCas9-R1 5'-TTTCAACCAATTGGCGTTTG-3'
CTCCAATAGTTTTTCATCTTTTTGACTACTTCTTCACTTGGAACGTTATCCGATTTACCACGATTTTTAT
CAGAACGCGTTAAGACCTTATTGTCTATTGAATCGTCTTTAAGGAAACTTTGTGGAACAATGGCATCGAC
ATCATAATCACTTAAACGATTAATATCTAATTCTTGGTCCACATACATGTCTCTTCCATTTTGGAGATAA
TAGAGATAGAGCTTTTCATTTTGCAATTGAGTATTTTCAACAGGATGCTCTTTAAGAATCTGACTTCCTA
ATTCTTTGATACCTTCTTCGATTCGTTTCATACGCTCTCGCGAATTTTTCTGGCCCTTTTGAGTTGTCTG
ATTTTCACGTGCCATTTCAATAACGATATTTTCTGGCTTATGCCGCCCCATTACTTTGACCAATTCATCA
ACAACTTTTACAGTCTGTAAAATACCTTTTTTAATAGCAGGGCTACCAGCTAAATTTGCAATATGTTCAT
GTAAACTATCGCCTTGTCCAGACACTTGTGCTTTTTGAATGTCTTCTTTAAATGTCAAACTATCATCATG
GATCAGCTGCATAAAATTGCGATTGGCAAAACCATCTGATTTCAAA
