>Addgene plasmid #82379 | pCas7 | addgene partial sequence | sequence record 158776 | SpCas9N-R 5'-TACGAGCTGTCCGTTTGAGA-3'
TTTTGATACTGTGGCGGTCTGTATTTCCCAGAACCTTGAACTTTTTAGACGGAACCTTATATTCATCAGT
GATCACCGCCCATCCGACGCTATTTGTGCCGATAGCTAAGCCTATTGAGTATTTCTTATCCATGGAATTA
ATCTCCTACTTGACTTTATGAGTTGGGAGCTCCTTTTGTAATCCCACAGTTAACTTTTAACAACGGTGAT
AGGACTTATGTCTATTACGTCTTGTTAATTTTATTCCTGCTTTTTTGTTACGAATTCCTTTGTTCGTTTC
AATGAAGGCGAAACGCCCCTGTTGACCCGATTCATCCATTTCAATTTGGGCCACAAAAAATTCCTTCTGG
ACAATTTCCCCTTCCTCTGTGAAGGAAATTTCACCCAAAGGCGTGACGTAGGTACCTGCAAAAATTTCGT
CCCGCAGTTGTCGTCGCAAGTCCGGTAGAGCAAGAGTTTCTAAGGGCGTTTTTTCATCGAGGCTGCTGAG
GGCTTCAACAAAAACTTGGATCGCCGTAAAAGCCTGGGCACTAAATTGGGGCGGCTCTTTTTGGTTTTGT
TGAAAATAGGCGTCCCGAAACGCGCGGTTAATCTCATTATCTAACTCGGCACTGTAGGCTTGGGCCACCA
ACACCCCATCACATTTTGCTTGGCAGACGGGGAAAATATTAGAAGTATTTAAGCCGTTCCCCCCAACAAT
AATGCCGTTGTAACCTAATTCTCGCAGTTGCTTCACCAGGTTGCCCGCATCGGCTGCTAACCCCGAA
